Addgene plasmid #42691: TAL3228
Depositing lab: Keith Joung. Depositing organization: Massachusetts General Hospital. Publication: Targeted gene disruption in somatic zebrafish cells using engineered TALENs. Sander JD, Cade L, Khayter C, Reyon D, Peterson RT, Joung JK, Yeh JR. Nat Biotechnol. 2011 Aug 5;29(8):697-8. doi: 10.1038/nbt.1934. PubMed 21822241.
Backbone
  Vector backbone: JDS74
  Backbone manufacturer: Addgene plasmid #32288
  Backbone size w/o insert (bp): 6447
  Vector type: Mammalian Expression ; T7
Growth in bacteria
  Bacterial resistance: Ampicillin, 100 μg/mL
  Growth temperature: 37°C
  Growth strain: XL1 Blue
  Copy number: High Copy
Gene/Insert
  Gene/Insert name: ZebrafishCommunity-cited2-left (alt name: cited2)
  Species: D. rerio (zebrafish)
  Insert size (bp): 1640
  Entrez Gene: cited2 (a.k.a. zgc:103418)
  Promoter: CMV
  Tag / fusion protein: 3X Flag (N terminal on backbone); WT FOKI (C terminal on backbone)
  Cloning method: Restriction Enzyme; 5′ cloning site N/A (destroyed during cloning); 3′ cloning site N/A (destroyed during cloning)
  Sequencing primers: 5′ CMV-F; 3′ BGH-rev
Terms and licenses: Academic/Nonprofit Terms; Industry Terms: Not Available to Industry
Depositor comments: Target binding site: TGGTAGACCGCATGATGG It is strongly recommended that users perform a diagnostic digest to verify this plasmid prior to use. For example, a double digest of the plasmid with BamHI and KpnI should result in two bands at 2.3kb and 5.8kb.
How to cite: TAL3228 was a gift from Keith Joung (Addgene plasmid # 42691 ; http://n2t.net/addgene:42691 ; RRID:Addgene_42691)
