[The description below was written by a language model from this plasmid's Addgene catalogue record.]
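Description:
TAL3228 is a TALEN expression plasmid built on the JDS74 backbone (about 6.4 kb without insert), a mammalian expression vector that also carries a T7 promoter. It is maintained in E. coli as a high-copy plasmid under ampicillin selection. The record does not include a feature table, so details such as the origin of replication or polyadenylation signal are not explicitly listed, although the use of a BGH reverse sequencing primer suggests a BGH terminator region downstream of the coding sequence.

The insert of roughly 1.6 kb, named ZebrafishCommunity-cited2-left, encodes an engineered array of TAL effector repeats designed to recognise a specific 18-nucleotide site in the zebrafish (D. rerio) cited2 gene. It is not a copy of cited2 itself; the gene name refers to the genomic target. The repeat array was cloned by restriction enzyme methods that destroyed the junction sites, placing it in frame with elements supplied by the backbone: an N-terminal 3X Flag epitope tag for detection and a C-terminal wild-type FokI nuclease domain. Because FokI must dimerise to cut DNA, this "left" monomer is meant to be used together with a matching "right" TALEN that binds the opposite half-site, so that the two nuclease domains meet over the intervening spacer and introduce a double-strand break.

Expression is driven by the CMV promoter in transfected cells, while the T7 promoter permits in vitro transcription of mRNA, the usual route for delivery into zebrafish embryos. The construct is intended for targeted disruption of cited2 through error-prone repair of the induced break, in line with the associated work on TALEN-mediated gene disruption in somatic zebrafish cells.
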