>Addgene plasmid #42691 | TAL3228 | depositor partial sequence | sequence record 57811 | TAL3228 sequence 2430 bps
TCTAGAGCTAGCACCATGGACTACAAAGACCATGACGGTGATTATAAAGATCATGACATCGATTACAAGG
ATGACGATGACAAGATGGCCCCCAAGAAGAAGAGGAAGGTGGGCATTCACCGCGGGGTACCTATGGTGGA
CTTGAGGACACTCGGTTATTCGCAACAGCAACAGGAGAAAATCAAGCCTAAGGTCAGGAGCACCGTCGCG
CAACACCACGAGGCGCTTGTGGGGCATGGCTTCACTCATGCGCATATTGTCGCGCTTTCACAGCACCCTG
CGGCGCTTGGGACGGTGGCTGTCAAATACCAAGATATGATTGCGGCCCTGCCCGAAGCCACGCACGAGGC
AATTGTAGGGGTCGGTAAACAGTGGTCGGGAGCGCGAGCACTTGAGGCGCTGCTGACTGTGGCGGGTGAG
CTTAGGGGGCCTCCGCTCCAGCTCGACACCGGGCAGCTGCTGAAGATCGCGAAGAGAGGGGGAGTAACAG
CGGTAGAGGCAGTGCACGCCTGGCGCAATGCGCTCACCGGGGCCCCCTTGAACCTGACCCCAGACCAGGT
AGTCGCAATCGCGAACAATAATGGGGGAAAGCAAGCCCTGGAAACCGTGCAAAGGTTGTTGCCGGTCCTT
TGTCAAGACCACGGCCTTACACCGGAGCAAGTCGTGGCCATTGCAAATAATAACGGTGGCAAACAGGCTC
TTGAGACGGTTCAGAGACTTCTCCCAGTTCTCTGTCAAGCCCACGGGCTGACTCCCGATCAAGTTGTAGC
GATTGCGTCCAACGGTGGAGGGAAACAAGCATTGGAGACTGTCCAACGGCTCCTTCCCGTGTTGTGTCAA
GCCCACGGTTTGACGCCTGCACAAGTGGTCGCCATCGCCTCCAATATTGGCGGTAAGCAGGCGCTGGAAA
CAGTACAGCGCCTGCTGCCTGTACTGTGCCAGGATCATGGACTGACCCCAGACCAGGTAGTCGCAATCGC
GAACAATAATGGGGGAAAGCAAGCCCTGGAAACCGTGCAAAGGTTGTTGCCGGTCCTTTGTCAAGACCAC
GGCCTTACACCGGAGCAAGTCGTGGCCATTGCAAGCAACATCGGTGGCAAACAGGCTCTTGAGACGGTTC
AGAGACTTCTCCCAGTTCTCTGTCAAGCCCACGGGCTGACTCCCGATCAAGTTGTAGCGATTGCGTCGCA
TGACGGAGGGAAACAAGCATTGGAGACTGTCCAACGGCTCCTTCCCGTGTTGTGTCAAGCCCACGGTTTG
ACGCCTGCACAAGTGGTCGCCATCGCCAGCCATGATGGCGGTAAGCAGGCGCTGGAAACAGTACAGCGCC
TGCTGCCTGTACTGTGCCAGGATCATGGACTGACCCCAGACCAGGTAGTCGCAATCGCGAACAATAATGG
GGGAAAGCAAGCCCTGGAAACCGTGCAAAGGTTGTTGCCGGTCCTTTGTCAAGACCACGGCCTTACACCG
GAGCAAGTCGTGGCCATTGCATCCCACGACGGTGGCAAACAGGCTCTTGAGACGGTTCAGAGACTTCTCC
CAGTTCTCTGTCAAGCCCACGGGCTGACTCCCGATCAAGTTGTAGCGATTGCGTCGAACATTGGAGGGAA
ACAAGCATTGGAGACTGTCCAACGGCTCCTTCCCGTGTTGTGTCAAGCCCACGGTTTGACGCCTGCACAA
GTGGTCGCCATCGCCTCGAATGGCGGCGGTAAGCAGGCGCTGGAAACAGTACAGCGCCTGCTGCCTGTAC
TGTGCCAGGATCATGGACTGACCCCAGACCAGGTAGTCGCAATCGCGAACAATAATGGGGGAAAGCAAGC
CCTGGAAACCGTGCAAAGGTTGTTGCCGGTCCTTTGTCAAGACCACGGCCTTACACCGGAGCAAGTCGTG
GCCATTGCAAGCAACATCGGTGGCAAACAGGCTCTTGAGACGGTTCAGAGACTTCTCCCAGTTCTCTGTC
AAGCCCACGGGCTGACTCCCGATCAAGTTGTAGCGATTGCGTCCAACGGTGGAGGGAAACAAGCATTGGA
GACTGTCCAACGGCTCCTTCCCGTGTTGTGTCAAGCCCACGGTTTGACGCCTGCACAAGTGGTCGCCATC
GCCAACAACAACGGCGGTAAGCAGGCGCTGGAAACAGTACAGCGCCTGCTGCCTGTACTGTGCCAGGATC
ATGGACTGACACCCGAACAGGTGGTCGCCATTGCTAATAATAACGGAGGACGGCCAGCCTTGGAGTCCAT
CGTAGCCCAATTGTCCAGGCCCGATCCCGCGTTGGCTGCGTTAACGAATGACCATCTGGTGGCGTTGGCA
TGTCTTGGTGGACGACCCGCGCTCGATGCAGTCAAAAAGGGTCTGCCTCATGCTCCCGCATTGATCAAAA
GAACCAACCGGCGGATTCCCGAGAGAACTTCCCATCGAGTCGCGGGATCC
