>Addgene plasmid #42691 | TAL3228 | addgene partial sequence | sequence record 61085 | JDS-TALEN-F 5'-TAGGGGTCGGTAAACAGTGG-3'
CTGACTGTGGCGGGTGAGCTTAGGGGGCCTCCGCTCCAGCTCGACACCGGGCAGCTGCTGAAGATCGCGA
AGAGAGGGGGAGTAACAGCGGTAGAGGCAGTGCACGCCTGGCGCAATGCGCTCACCGGGGCCCCCTTGAA
CCTGACCCCAGACCAGGTAGTCGCAATCGCGAACAATAATGGGGGAAAGCAAGCCCTGGAAACCGTGCAA
AGGTTGTTGCCGGTCCTTTGTCAAGACCACGGCCTTACACCGGAGCAAGTCGTGGCCATTGCAAATAATA
ACGGTGGCAAACAGGCTCTTGAGACGGTTCAGAGACTTCTCCCAGTTCTCTGTCAAGCCCACGGGCTGAC
TCCCGATCAAGTTGTAGCGATTGCGTCCAACGGTGGAGGGAAACAAGCATTGGAGACTGTCCAACGGCTC
CTTCCCGTGTTGTGTCAAGCCCACGGTTTGACGCCTGCACAAGTGGTCGCCATCGCCTCCAATATTGGCG
GTAAGCAGGCGCTGGAAACAGTACAGCGCCTGCTGCCTGTACTGTGCCAGGATCATGGACTGACCCCAGA
CCAGGTAGTCGCAATCGCGAACAATAATGGGGGAAAGCAAGCCCTGGAAACCGTGCAAAGGTTGTTGCCG
GTCCTTTGTCAAGACCACGGCCTTACACCGGAGCAAGTCGTGGCCATTGCAAGCAACATCGGTGGCAAAC
AGGCTCTTGAGACGGTTCAGAGACTTCTCCCAGTTCTCTGTCAAGCCCACGGGCTGACTCCCGATCAAGT
TGTAGCGATTGCGTCGCATGACGGAGGGAAACAAGCATTGGAGACTGTCCAACGGCTCCTTCCCGTGTTG
TGTCAAGCCCACGGTTTGACGCCTGCACAAGTGGTCGCCATCGCCAGCCATGATGGCGGTAA
